Addgene plasmid #248016: pET28-hisSumo-KE-Des27.7_F113L
Purpose: Expression of synthetic Kemp eliminase (Des27.7 F113L)
Depositing lab: Sarel Fleishman. Depositing organization: Weizmann Institute of Science. Publication: Complete computational design of high-efficiency Kemp elimination enzymes. Listov D, Vos E, Hoffka G, Hoch SY, Berg A, Hamer-Rogotner S, Dym O, Kamerlin SCL, Fleishman SJ. Nature. 2025 Jul;643(8074):1421-1427. doi: 10.1038/s41586-025-09136-2. Epub 2025 Jun 18. PubMed 40533551.
Backbone
  Vector backbone: pET28
  Vector type: Bacterial Expression
Growth in bacteria
  Bacterial resistance: Kanamycin, 50 μg/mL
  Growth temperature: 37°C
  Growth strain: DH5alpha
  Copy number: High Copy
Gene/Insert
  Gene/Insert name: KE-Des27.7_F113L
  Species: Synthetic
  Mutation: F113L
  Promoter: T7
  Tag / fusion protein: 12xHis-bdSumo (N terminal on insert)
  Cloning method: Golden Gate
Terms and licenses: Academic/Nonprofit Terms; Industry Terms: Not Available to Industry
How to cite: pET28-hisSumo-KE-Des27.7_F113L was a gift from Sarel Fleishman (Addgene plasmid # 248016 ; http://n2t.net/addgene:248016 ; RRID:Addgene_248016)
