[The description below was written by a language model from this plasmid's Addgene catalogue record and pLannotate feature annotations shown in this document.]
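Description:
pET28-hisSumo-KE-Des27.7_F113L is a bacterial expression plasmid built on the pET28 backbone for producing a computationally designed Kemp eliminase, Des27.7 carrying the F113L substitution, in E. coli. The sequenced plasmid is 6,345 nt. It is selected with kanamycin through an aph(3')-Ia resistance gene and replicates from a ColE1/pMB1-family origin. The annotation also finds the bom mobility region and the rop gene typical of pBR322-derived pET vectors, although the catalogue lists the plasmid as high copy. An f1 origin is present, and short fragments annotated as tetracycline resistance sequence and a partial AmpR promoter appear to be non-functional backbone remnants.

The expression cassette follows the standard pET design. A T7 promoter is immediately followed by a lac operator and the strong T7 gene 10 ribosome binding site, and a T7 terminator sits downstream. The plasmid-borne lacI gene, with its own promoter, supplies the repressor, so transcription is held off until IPTG or lactose is added in a host that provides T7 RNA polymerase. The open reading frame encodes an N-terminal 12xHis tag fused to bdSUMO, followed by the synthetic enzyme, which was inserted by Golden Gate cloning. The feature table identifies the SUMO portion only by homology to a rice SUMO1 protein and does not annotate the His tag or the Kemp eliminase coding sequence itself, as expected for a de novo synthetic gene. The His tag allows metal-affinity purification, while SUMO fusions generally aid solubility and can be removed by a SUMO-specific protease. The construct is intended for recombinant production of this designed enzyme variant.
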