Features (pLannotate 1.2.2; 18 found; start..end, strand, type, name):
      7..56      +  CDS            SET1 (fragment): solubility-enhancement tag derived from T7 phage gene 10B
     64..111     +  terminator     T7 terminator: transcription terminator for bacteriophage T7 RNA polymerase
    148..576     +  rep_origin     f1 ori (sequence partly withheld): f1 bacteriophage origin of replication; arrow indicates direction of (+) strand synthesis
    629..686     +  promoter       AmpR promoter (fragment): bla
    695..1510    -  CDS            KanR: aminoglycoside phosphotransferase; aph(3')-Ia; confers resistance to kanamycin in bacteria or G418 (Geneticin®) in eukaryotes
   1632..2220    +  rep_origin     ori: high-copy-number ColE1/pMB1/pBR322/pUC origin of replication
   2406..2545    -  misc_feature   bom: basis of mobility region from pBR322
   2647..2838    -  CDS            rop: Rop protein, which maintains plasmids at low copy number; rop
   2855..3235    +  CDS            YPB1_ECOLX: Protein predicted: Swiss-Prot protein existence level 4. From Escherichia coli.
   3307..3598    -  CDS            TcR (fragment): tetracycline efflux protein; tet; confers resistance to tetracycline
   3613..3634    -  protein_bind   CAP binding site: CAP binding activates transcription in the presence of cAMP. E. coli catabolite activator protein
   3647..4729    -  CDS            lacI: lac repressor; lacI; The lac repressor binds to the lac operator to inhibit transcription in E. coli. This inhibition can be relieved by adding lactose or isopropyl-β-D-thiogalactopyranoside (IPTG).
   4730..4807    -  promoter       lacI promoter: lacI
   4815..5094    -  CDS            TcR (fragment): tetracycline efflux protein; tet; confers resistance to tetracycline
   5116..5134    +  promoter       T7 promoter: promoter for bacteriophage T7 RNA polymerase
   5135..5159    +  protein_bind   lac operator: The lac repressor binds to the lac operator to inhibit transcription in E. coli. This inhibition can be relieved by adding lactose or isopropyl-β-D-thiogalactopyranoside (IPTG). lac repressor encoded by lacI
   5174..5196    +  RBS            RBS: efficient ribosome binding site from bacteriophage T7 gene 10 (Olins and Rangwala, 1989)
   5284..5568    +  CDS            SUMO1 (fragment): SUMO1_ORYSJ - Also known as SMT3, SUM1. Experimental evidence at protein level: Swiss-Prot protein existence level 1. Ubiquitin-like protein which can be covalently attached to target lysines as a monomer. Does not seem to be involved in protein degradation and may function as an antagonist of ubiquitin in the degradation process (By similarity). From Oryza sativa subsp. japonica (Rice).
>Addgene plasmid #248016 | pET28-hisSumo-KE-Des27.7_F113L | addgene full sequence | sequence record 495003 | Addgene NGS Result
GATCCGGCTGCTAACAAAGCCCGAAAGGAAGCTGAGTTGGCTGCTGCCACCGCTGAGCAATAACTAGCAT
AACCCCTTGGGGCCTCTAAACGGGTCTTGAGGGGTTTTTTGCTGAAAGGAGGAACTATATCCGGATTGGC
GAATGGG
[124 nt withheld, positions 148-271]
C
[91 nt withheld, positions 273-363]
A
[49 nt withheld, positions 365-413]
CCTTTGACGTTGGAGTCCACGTTCTTT
[37 nt withheld, positions 441-477]
ACCCTATCTCGGTCTATTCTTTTGATTTATAAGGGATTTTGCCGATTTCGGCCTATTGGTTAAAAAATGA
GCTGATTTAACAAAAATTTAACGCGAATTTTAACAAAATATTAACGCTTACAATTTAGGTGGCACTTTTC
GGGGAAATGTGCGCGGAACCCCTATTTGTTTATTTTTCTAAATACATTCAAATATGTATCCGCTCATGAA
TTAATTCTTAGAAAAACTCATCGAGCATCAAATGAAACTGCAATTTATTCATATCAGGATTATCAATACC
ATATTTTTGAAAAAGCCGTTTCTGTAATGAAGGAGAAAACTCACCGAGGCAGTTCCATAGGATGGCAAGA
TCCTGGTATCGGTCTGCGATTCCGACTCGTCCAACATCAATACAACCTATTAATTTCCCCTCGTCAAAAA
TAAGGTTATCAAGTGAGAAATCACCATGAGTGACGACTGAATCCGGTGAGAATGGCAAAAGTTTATGCAT
TTCTTTCCAGACTTGTTCAACAGGCCAGCCATTACGCTCGTCATCAAAATCACTCGCATCAACCAAACCG
TTATTCATTCGTGATTGCGCCTGAGCGAGACGAAATACGCGATCGCTGTTAAAAGGACAATTACAAACAG
GAATCGAATGCAACCGGCGCAGGAACACTGCCAGCGCATCAACAATATTTTCACCTGAATCAGGATATTC
TTCTAATACCTGGAATGCTGTTTTCCCGGGGATCGCAGTGGTGAGTAACCATGCATCATCAGGAGTACGG
ATAAAATGCTTGATGGTCGGAAGAGGCATAAATTCCGTCAGCCAGTTTAGTCTGACCATCTCATCTGTAA
CATCATTGGCAACGCTACCTTTGCCATGTTTCAGAAACAACTCTGGCGCATCGGGCTTCCCATACAATCG
ATAGATTGTCGCACCTGATTGCCCGACATTATCGCGAGCCCATTTATACCCATATAAATCAGCATCCATG
TTGGAATTTAATCGCGGCCTAGAGCAAGACGTTTCCCGTTGAATATGGCTCATAACACCCCTTGTATTAC
TGTTTATGTAAGCAGACAGTTTTATTGTTCATGACCAAAATCCCTTAACGTGAGTTTTCGTTCCACTGAG
CGTCAGACCCCGTAGAAAAGATCAAAGGATCTTCTTGAGATCCTTTTTTTCTGCGCGTAATCTGCTGCTT
GCAAACAAAAAAACCACCGCTACCAGCGGTGGTTTGTTTGCCGGATCAAGAGCTACCAACTCTTTTTCCG
AAGGTAACTGGCTTCAGCAGAGCGCAGATACCAAATACTGTCCTTCTAGTGTAGCCGTAGTTAGGCCACC
ACTTCAAGAACTCTGTAGCACCGCCTACATACCTCGCTCTGCTAATCCTGTTACCAGTGGCTGCTGCCAG
TGGCGATAAGTCGTGTCTTACCGGGTTGGACTCAAGACGATAGTTACCGGATAAGGCGCAGCGGTCGGGC
TGAACGGGGGGTTCGTGCACACAGCCCAGCTTGGAGCGAACGACCTACACCGAACTGAGATACCTACAGC
GTGAGCTATGAGAAAGCGCCACGCTTCCCGAAGGGAGAAAGGCGGACAGGTATCCGGTAAGCGGCAGGGT
CGGAACAGGAGAGCGCACGAGGGAGCTTCCAGGGGGAAACGCCTGGTATCTTTATAGTCCTGTCGGGTTT
CGCCACCTCTGACTTGAGCGTCGATTTTTGTGATGCTCGTCAGGGGGGCGGAGCCTATGGAAAAACGCCA
GCAACGCGGCCTTTTTACGGTTCCTGGCCTTTTGCTGGCCTTTTGCTCACATGTTCTTTCCTGCGTTATC
CCCTGATTCTGTGGATAACCGTATTACCGCCTTTGAGTGAGCTGATACCGCTCGCCGCAGCCGAACGACC
GAGCGCAGCGAGTCAGTGAGCGAGGAAGCGGAAGAGCGCCTGATGCGGTATTTTCTCCTTACGCATCTGT
GCGGTATTTCACACCGCAATGGTGCACTCTCAGTACAATCTGCTCTGATGCCGCATAGTTAAGCCAGTAT
ACACTCCGCTATCGCTACGTGACTGGGTCATGGCTGCGCCCCGACACCCGCCAACACCCGCTGACGCGCC
CTGACGGGCTTGTCTGCTCCCGGCATCCGCTTACAGACAAGCTGTGACCGTCTCCGGGAGCTGCATGTGT
CAGAGGTTTTCACCGTCATCACCGAAACGCGCGAGGCAGCTGCGGTAAAGCTCATCAGCGTGGTCGTGAA
GCGATTCACAGATGTCTGCCTGTTCATCCGCGTCCAGCTCGTTGAGTTTCTCCAGAAGCGTTAATGTCTA
GCTTCTGATAAAGCGGGCCATGTTAAGGGCGGTTTTTTCCTGTTTGGTCACTGATGCCTCCGTGTAAGGG
GGATTTCTGTTCATGGGGGTAATGATACCGATGAAACGAGAGAGGATGCTCACGATACGGGTTACTGATG
ATGAACATGCCCGGTTACTGGAACGTTGTGAGGGTAAACAACTGGCGGTATGGATGCGGCGGGACCAGAG
AAAAATCACTCAGGGTCAATGCCAGCGCTTCGTTAATACAGATGTAGGTGTTCCACAGGGTAGCCAGCAG
CATCCTGCGATGCAGATCCGGAACATAATGGTGCAGGGCGCTGACTTCCGCGTTTCCAGACTTTACGAAA
CACGGAAACCGAAGACCATTCATGTTGTTGCTCAGGTCGCAGACGTTTTGCAGCAGCAGTCGCTTCACGT
TCGCTCGCGTATCGGTGATTCATTCTGCTAACCAGTAAGGCAACCCCGCCAGCCTAGCCGGGTCCTCAAC
GACAGGAGCACGATCATGCGCACCCGTGGGGCCGCCATGCCGGCGATAATGGCCTGCTTCTCGCCGAAAC
GTTTGGTGGCGGGACCAGTGACGAAGGCTTGAGCGAGGGCGTGCAAGATTCCGAATACCGCAAGCGACAG
GCCGATCATCGTCGCGCTCCAGCGAAAGCGGTCCTCGCCGAAAATGACCCAGAGCGCTGCCGGCACCTGT
CCTACGAGTTGCATGATAAAGAAGACAGTCATAAGTGCGGCGACGATAGTCATGCCCCGCGCCCACCGGA
AGGAGCTGACTGGGTTGAAGGCTCTCAAGGGCATCGGTCGAGATCCCGGTGCCTAATGAGTGAGCTAACT
TACATTAATTGCGTTGCGCTCACTGCCCGCTTTCCAGTCGGGAAACCTGTCGTGCCAGCTGCATTAATGA
ATCGGCCAACGCGCGGGGAGAGGCGGTTTGCGTATTGGGCGCCAGGGTGGTTTTTCTTTTCACCAGTGAG
ACGGGCAACAGCTGATTGCCCTTCACCGCCTGGCCCTGAGAGAGTTGCAGCAAGCGGTCCACGCTGGTTT
GCCCCAGCAGGCGAAAATCCTGTTTGATGGTGGTTAACGGCGGGATATAACATGAGCTGTCTTCGGTATC
GTCGTATCCCACTACCGAGATATCCGCACCAACGCGCAGCCCGGACTCGGTAATGGCGCGCATTGCGCCC
AGCGCCATCTGATCGTTGGCAACCAGCATCGCAGTGGGAACGATGCCCTCATTCAGCATTTGCATGGTTT
GTTGAAAACCGGACATGGCACTCCAGTCGCCTTCCCGTTCCGCTATCGGCTGAATTTGATTGCGAGTGAG
ATATTTATGCCAGCCAGCCAGACGCAGACGCGCCGAGACAGAACTTAATGGGCCCGCTAACAGCGCGATT
TGCTGGTGACCCAATGCGACCAGATGCTCCACGCCCAGTCGCGTACCGTCTTCATGGGAGAAAATAATAC
TGTTGATGGGTGTCTGGTCAGAGACATCAAGAAATAACGCCGGAACATTAGTGCAGGCAGCTTCCACAGC
AATGGCATCCTGGTCATCCAGCGGATAGTTAATGATCAGCCCACTGACGCGTTGCGCGAGAAGATTGTGC
ACCGCCGCTTTACAGGCTTCGACGCCGCTTCGTTCTACCATCGACACCACCACGCTGGCACCCAGTTGAT
CGGCGCGAGATTTAATCGCCGCGACAATTTGCGACGGCGCGTGCAGGGCCAGACTGGAGGTGGCAACGCC
AATCAGCAACGACTGTTTGCCCGCCAGTTGTTGTGCCACGCGGTTGGGAATGTAATTCAGCTCCGCCATC
GCCGCTTCCACTTTTTCCCGCGTTTTCGCAGAAACGTGGCTGGCCTGGTTCACCACGCGGGAAACGGTCT
GATAAGAGACACCGGCATACTCTGCGACATCGTATAACGTTACTGGTTTCACATTCACCACCCTGAATTG
ACTCTCTTCCGGGCGCTATCATGCCATACCGCGAAAGGTTTTGCGCCATTCGATGGTGTCCGGGATCTCG
ACGCTCTCCCTTATGCGACTCCTGCATTAGGAAGCAGCCCAGTAGTAGGTTGAGGCCGTTGAGCACCGCC
GCCGCAAGGAATGGTGCATGCAAGGAGATGGCGCCCAACAGTCCCCCGGCCACGGGGCCTGCCACCATAC
CCACGCCGAAACAAGCGCTCATGAGCCCGAAGTGGCGAGCCCGATCTTCCCCATCGGTGATGTCGGCGAT
ATAGGCGCCAGCAACCGCACCTGTGGCGCCGGTGATGCCGGCCACGATGCGTCCGGCGTAGAGGATCGAG
ATCTCGATCCCGCGAAATTAATACGACTCACTATAGGGGAATTGTGAGCGGATAACAATTCCCCTCTAGA
AATAATTTTGTTTAACTTTAAGAAGGAGATATACCATGAGCAAGCATCACCATCATTCAGGCCATCACCA
TACCGGACACCACCATCATTCAGGCAGTCATCACCATTCCGGATCTGCTGCGGGTGGCGAAGAAGATAAG
AAACCGGCAGGTGGCGAAGGTGGCGGTGCCCATATCAACCTGAAAGTGAAAGGTCAAGACGGCAACGAAG
TCTTTTTCCGCATCAAACGTTCTACCCAGCTGAAAAAGCTGATGAACGCATACTGTGACCGTCAGTCTGT
AGACATGACCGCAATTGCTTTCCTGTTTGATGGTCGTCGCCTGCGTGCGGAACAGACCCCGGATGAACTG
GAGATGGAAGATGGCGACGAAATCGACGCAATGCTTCATCAGACTGGTGGCATGCCCAGTGCTCTTGACG
CCATTGTCGCTGATGTTCGCGAGGACGTTGCGGCACGTGAGGCGGTCGTTCCCTTTGATGAGATTAAAGA
ACGCGCAGCACGTGCGCCTCCTCCTCGCGATGTTCTGGCGGCGCTCCGAGCTCCAGGTGTTGGCATTATC
GCAGTCTATCTTCGCAAAAGCCCGAGCGGCCTCGATGTCGAGCGCGATCCTATAGAGTACGCGAAGACCG
CCGAGAAGTACGCGGTCGCGCTCGTTGTTATCACAGACGAAAAATATCACAATGGTTCCTATGAGGATTT
AGAGAAAATACGCTCCGCAGTGGACATCCCGGTCATTTGTTTGGACTTCATCGTAGATCCTTACCAGATC
TACCTGGCGAGAGCCTATCAGGCCGATGCTATTGTATTGATTCTGTCTGTACTGGATGATGAACAGTATC
GGCAACTGGCTGCAGTCGCACATTCTCTCAACATGGGGGTCATCGTCGATGTACACACCGAGGAGGAGCT
GGAACGCGCCCTCAAAGCTGGAGCCGAAATTATTGGGATCGTTAATCAGGACTTAAAGACATTTGAAGTT
GATAGAAACACCGCGGAACGTCTGGGTCGGTTAGCACGCGAACGCGGGTTTACAGGCGTCCTTCTGGCCA
TTGGCGGCTATTCTACGAAAGAAGAGCTTAAGTCTATGCGCGGCTTATTTGATGCTGTTGTAATTGGAGA
GAGCCTTATGCGTGCGCCGGACCCTGAAAAAGCTATTAGAGAGTTAGTGGGTTAATGA
